Addgene plasmid #208726: pAAV-EF1a-DIO-GRAB_g5-HT3.0
Purpose: Expresses the green 5-HT sensor GRAB_g5-HT3.0 in neurons in the presence of Cre recombinase
Depositing lab: Yulong Li. Depositing organization: Peking University. Publication: Improved green and red GRAB sensors for monitoring spatiotemporal serotonin release in vivo. Deng F, Wan J, Li G, Dong H, Xia X, Wang Y, Li X, Zhuang C, Zheng Y, Liu L, Yan Y, Feng J, Zhao Y, Xie H, Li Y. Nat Methods. 2024 Apr;21(4):692-702. doi: 10.1038/s41592-024-02188-8. Epub 2024 Mar 5. PubMed 38443508.
Backbone
  Vector backbone: pAAV
  Backbone manufacturer: Addgene
  Backbone size w/o insert (bp): 5383
  Vector type: AAV
Growth in bacteria
  Bacterial resistance: Ampicillin, 100 μg/mL
  Growth temperature: 37°C
  Growth strain: NEB Stable
  Copy number: High Copy
Gene/Insert
  Gene/Insert name: Green fluorescent 5-HT sensor GRAB_g5-HT3.0
  Species: H. sapiens (human), M. musculus (mouse)
  Insert size (bp): 2151
  Promoter: EF1a
  Cloning method: Gibson Cloning
  Sequencing primers: 5′ -; 3′ -
Terms and licenses: Academic/Nonprofit Terms; Industry Terms: Not Available to Industry
Depositor comments: Please visit https://www.biorxiv.org/content/10.1101/2023.05.27.542566v1 for bioRxiv preprint.
How to cite: pAAV-EF1a-DIO-GRAB_g5-HT3.0 was a gift from Yulong Li (Addgene plasmid # 208726 ; http://n2t.net/addgene:208726 ; RRID:Addgene_208726)
