[The description below was written by a language model from this plasmid's Addgene catalogue record and pLannotate feature annotations shown in this document.]
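Description:
pAAV-EF1a-DIO-GRAB_g5-HT3.0 is an adeno-associated virus transfer plasmid built on a pAAV backbone for Cre-dependent expression of a genetically encoded green fluorescent serotonin (5-HT) sensor in neurons. It is maintained in bacteria through a high-copy ColE1/pUC-type origin and an ampicillin resistance gene (β-lactamase with its own promoter), and it also carries an f1 phage origin. The expression cassette is flanked by AAV2 inverted terminal repeats, which direct replication and packaging of the intervening DNA into AAV particles. In the feature table the downstream ITR is annotated in full, while the upstream one is detected only as short fragments. This is a common outcome for these repeat-rich, hard-to-sequence regions, and propagation in a recombination-reduced strain is consistent with the need to keep them stable.

The payload is driven by the constitutive human EF-1α promoter and terminated by a WPRE, which enhances transcript stability and expression, followed by the human growth hormone polyadenylation signal. Between them, the sensor coding sequence sits in the antisense orientation, bracketed by oppositely oriented pairs of lox2272 and loxP sites (a DIO/FLEx arrangement). Cre recombinase inverts the cassette and then excises one site of each pair, locking the coding sequence in the sense orientation, so only Cre-expressing cells produce the sensor. The roughly 2.2 kb open reading frame begins with an Igκ leader peptide and consists of serotonin receptor sequence, annotated as mouse Htr4 and human HTR2C fragments, interrupted by an EGFP-derived fluorescent module. This matches the GRAB design, in which ligand binding to a GPCR scaffold changes fluorescence. The construct is used to make AAV for monitoring serotonin release in genetically defined cell populations in vivo.
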