Features (pLannotate 1.2.2; 27 found; start..end, strand, type, name):
    233..260     +  repeat_region  AAV2 ITR (fragment): inverted terminal repeat of adeno-associated virus serotype 2 inverted
    289..316     +  repeat_region  AAV2 ITR (fragment): inverted terminal repeat of adeno-associated virus serotype 2 inverted
    379..445     +  CDS            small t antigen (fragment): SV40 (simian virus 40) small t antigen
    452..1630    +  promoter       EF-1α promoter: strong constitutive promoter for human elongation factor EF-1α
   1637..1654    +  misc_feature   MCS (fragment): pUC18/19 multiple cloning site
   1661..1694    +  protein_bind   lox2272: Cre-mediated recombination occurs in the 8-bp core sequence (GGATACTT). lox2272 sites are compatible with each other, but incompatible with loxP or loxN sites (Lee and Saito, 1988). Cre recombinase
   1695..1744    -  intron         β-globin intron (fragment): internally truncated intron from human β-globin
   1745..1778    +  protein_bind   loxP: Cre-mediated recombination occurs in the 8-bp core sequence (GCATACAT). Cre recombinase
   1795..2241    -  CDS            HTR2C (fragment): 5HT2C_HUMAN - Also known as HTR1C. Experimental evidence at protein level: Swiss-Prot protein existence level 1. G-protein coupled receptor for 5-hydroxytryptamine (serotonin). Also functions as a receptor for various drugs and psychoactive substances, including ergot alkaloid derivatives, 1-2,5,- dimethoxy-4-iodophenyl-2-aminopropane (DOI) and lysergic acid diethylamide (LSD). Ligand binding causes a conformation change that triggers signaling via guanine nucleotide-binding proteins (G proteins) and modulates the activity of down-stream effectors. Beta-arrestin family members inhibit signalin
   2275..2997    -  CDS            cEGFP: cEGFP is a basic (constitutively fluorescent) green fluorescent protein published in 2008, derived from Aequorea victoria.
   3190..3846    -  CDS            Htr4 (fragment): 5HT4R_MOUSE - Experimental evidence at protein level: Swiss-Prot protein existence level 1. This is one of the several different receptors for 5- hydroxytryptamine (serotonin), a biogenic hormone that functions as a neurotransmitter, a hormone, and a mitogen. The activity of this receptor is mediated by G proteins that stimulate adenylate cyclase (By similarity). From Mus musculus (Mouse).
   3861..3878    -  protein_bind   attB1 (fragment): mutant version of attB; core recombination site for the Gateway® BP reaction BP Clonase™
   3880..3942    -  sig_peptide    Igκ leader: leader sequence from mouse immunoglobulin κ light chain
   3955..3988    -  protein_bind   lox2272: Cre-mediated recombination occurs in the 8-bp core sequence (GGATACTT). lox2272 sites are compatible with each other, but incompatible with loxP or loxN sites (Lee and Saito, 1988). Cre recombinase
   3989..4038    -  intron         β-globin intron (fragment): internally truncated intron from human β-globin
   4039..4072    -  protein_bind   loxP: Cre-mediated recombination occurs in the 8-bp core sequence (GCATACAT). Cre recombinase
   4073..4097    +  misc_feature   MCS (fragment): pBluescript multiple cloning site
   4097..4685    +  misc_feature   WPRE: woodchuck hepatitis virus posttranscriptional regulatory element
   4717..5193    +  polyA_signal   hGH poly(A) signal: human growth hormone polyadenylation signal
   5233..5373    +  repeat_region  AAV2 ITR: inverted terminal repeat of adeno-associated virus serotype 2 inverted
   5378..5429    -  misc_feature   bom (fragment): basis of mobility region from pBR322
   5448..5903    +  rep_origin     f1 ori (sequence partly withheld): f1 bacteriophage origin of replication; arrow indicates direction of (+) strand synthesis
   5904..5953    -  misc_feature   bom (fragment): basis of mobility region from pBR322
   6055..6090    -  CDS            rop (fragment): Rop protein, which maintains plasmids at low copy number; rop
   6185..6289    +  promoter       AmpR promoter: bla
   6290..7150    +  CDS            AmpR: β-lactamase; bla; confers resistance to ampicillin, carbenicillin, and related antibiotics
   7321..160     +  rep_origin     ori (across the origin): high-copy-number ColE1/pMB1/pBR322/pUC origin of replication
>Addgene plasmid #208726 | pAAV-EF1a-DIO-GRAB_g5-HT3.0 | addgene full sequence | sequence record 412607 | Addgene NGS Result
GGACAGGTATCCGGTAAGCGGCAGGGTCGGAACAGGAGAGCGCACGAGGGAGCTTCCAGGGGGAAACGCC
TGGTATCTTTATAGTCCTGTCGGGTTTCGCCACCTCTGACTTGAGCGTCGATTTTTGTGATGCTCGTCAG
GGGGGCGGAGCCTATGGAAAAACGCCAGCAACGCGGCCTTTTTACGGTTCCTGGCCTTTTGCTGGCCTTT
TGCTCACATGTCCTGCAGGCAGCTGCGCGCTCGCTCGCTCACTGAGGCCGCCCGGGCGTCGGGCGACCTT
TGGTCGCCCGGCCTCAGTGAGCGAGCGAGCGCGCAGAGAGGGAGTGGCCAACTCCATCACTAGGGGTTCC
TGCGGCCGCACGCGTAAGCTTTGCAAAGATGGATAAAGTTTTAAACAGAGAGGAATCTTTGCAGCTAATG
GACCTTCTAGGTCTTGAAAGGAGTGGGAATTGGCTCCGGTGCCCGTCAGTGGGCAGAGCGCACATCGCCC
ACAGTCCCCGAGAAGTTGGGGGGAGGGGTCGGCAATTGAACCGGTGCCTAGAGAAGGTGGCGCGGGGTAA
ACTGGGAAAGTGATGTCGTGTACTGGCTCCGCCTTTTTCCCGAGGGTGGGGGAGAACCGTATATAAGTGC
AGTAGTCGCCGTGAACGTTCTTTTTCGCAACGGGTTTGCCGCCAGAACACAGGTAAGTGCCGTGTGTGGT
TCCCGCGGGCCTGGCCTCTTTACGGGTTATGGCCCTTGCGTGCCTTGAATTACTTCCACCTGGCTGCAGT
ACGTGATTCTTGATCCCGAGCTTCGGGTTGGAAGTGGGTGGGAGAGTTCGAGGCCTTGCGCTTAAGGAGC
CCCTTCGCCTCGTGCTTGAGTTGAGGCCTGGCCTGGGCGCTGGGGCCGCCGCGTGCGAATCTGGTGGCAC
CTTCGCGCCTGTCTCGCTGCTTTCGATAAGTCTCTAGCCATTTAAAATTTTTGATGACCTGCTGCGACGC
TTTTTTTCTGGCAAGATAGTCTTGTAAATGCGGGCCAAGATCTGCACACTGGTATTTCGGTTTTTGGGGC
CGCGGGCGGCGACGGGGCCCGTGCGTCCCAGCGCACATGTTCGGCGAGGCGGGGCCTGCGAGCGCGGCCA
CCGAGAATCGGACGGGGGTAGTCTCAAGCTGGCCGGCCTGCTCTGGTGCCTGGCCTCGCGCCGCCGTGTA
TCGCCCCGCCCTGGGCGGCAAGGCTGGCCCGGTCGGCACCAGTTGCGTGAGCGGAAAGATGGCCGCTTCC
CGGCCCTGCTGCAGGGAGCTCAAAATGGAGGACGCGGCGCTCGGGAGAGCGGGCGGGTGAGTCACCCACA
CAAAGGAAAAGGGCCTTTCCGTCCTCAGCCGTCGCTTCATGTGACTCCACGGAGTACCGGGCGCCGTCCA
GGCACCTCGATTAGTTCTCGAGCTTTTGGAGTACGTCGTCTTTAGGTTGGGGGGAGGGGTTTTATGCGAT
GGAGTTTCCCCACACTGAGTGGGTGGAGACTGAAGTTAGGCCAGCTTGGCACTTGATGTAATTCTCCTTG
GAATTTGCCCTTTTTGAGTTTGGATCTTGGTTCATTCTCAAGCCTCAGACAGTGGTTCAAAGTTTTTTTC
TTCCATTTCAGGTGTCGTGAGGTACCGGATCCTCTAGAGTCGACTCCGGAATAACTTCGTATAGGATACT
TTATACGAAGTTATGCAGAATGGTAGCTGGATTGTAGCTGCTATTAGCAATATGAAACCTCTTAATAACT
TCGTATAGCATACATTATACGAAGTTATGGCGCATATGTCATTACACACTGCTAATCCTTTCGCTAACCA
CACTGGAGGGATTTACTGGTAACTCTAAATTCTCAACTTGCATCTCTATACCGGGCTCATTGTCACTGGC
TTTCTCGATCACCGGTTCATTGGTATGCCGATAAATGTTAACATTAAGCTCCCTCCCAGACAAAGCAGTG
GCGGCAACTCTTGGAATCTGCCTGACAGGAGGCTTTTTCTCTACCTTATAATTGCAACGGAGGATGATGA
GGAAGGCACGTCTGAAAGACTTATTCAAGAAGGCATAGAGAAAAGGGTTCAACCCCGAATTGATATAGCC
AAGCCAGAGGAAAGCAGTCCACACCTGCTCGGGGACAGTGTAGTCTATGAAAGGGTCCACAATATTGGTG
ACAAAGAAGGGGGCCCAGCAGAAACAGAAGCAGCCCATGATGACACATAACACCTTGGCTGCCTTGGTCT
CTGTCCTCCAGCGGAAGCGTGCTGCTGCTCCGGTGTTGTACTCCAGCTTGTGCCCCAGGATGTTGCCGTC
CTCCTTGAAGTCGATGCCCTTCAGCTCGATGCGGTTCACCAGGGTGTCGCCCTCGAACTTCACCTCGGCG
CGGGTCTTGTAGTTGCCGTCGTCCTTGAAGAAGATGGTGCGCTCCTGCACGTAGCCTTCGGGCATGGCGG
ACTTGAAGAAGTCGTGCTGCTTCATGTGGTCGGGGTAGCGACTGAAGCACTGCACGCCGTAGGTCAGGGT
GGTCACGAGGGTGGGCCAGGGCACGGGCAGCTTGCCGGTGGTGCAGATGAACTTCAGGGTCAGCTTGCCA
TTGGTGGCATCGCCCTCACCCTCGCCCCGCACGCTGAACTTGTGGCCGTTTACGTCGCCGTCCAGCTCGA
CCAGGATGGGCACCACCCCGGTGAACAGCTCCTCGCCCTTTCTCACCATGCTCCCTCCGGTACCGCCCTT
GTACAGCTCGTCCATGCCGAGAGTGATCCCGGCGGCGGTCACGAACTCCAGCAGGACCATGTGATCGCGC
TTCTCGTTGGGGTCTTTCGAAAGTTTGGACTGCACGCTCAGGTAGTGGTTGTCGGGCAGCAGCACGGGGC
CGTCGCCGATGGGGGTGTTCTGCTGGTAGTGGATGGCGAGCTGCACGCCGCCGTCCTCGATGTTGTGGCG
GATGTGGAAGATCGCCTTGATGCCGTTCTTCTGCTTGTCGGCCTTGATATAGACGTTTCCTCCCTCCTCC
AGGTCCAGCGCGTCGGTGTCGCGCGGCCCGGCCGGCGCGGGCTCGCCAGGGGCGCCGTTGAGCTGGGTGG
GCAGCGGTTCGGCCTCTGCGCCCCCCGGGCCCGCGCTGCGCTCGGGGCCCAGACCGTTGGGCCTGCGCTC
GGTGCCCCCCGGCGGCGCGGCGACGGCGTCCGGACCCCGCTTAGCCACGACATAGATTCGGTAATAGGCC
AGCACCATGAGGAGAAACGGGATGTAGAAGGCCACCACAGAGCAGGTGATAGCATAGGGCTTGTTGACCA
TGAAGACACACCACGTGGAGTTAGAGTTGTGGCTGAATTTCCTTTTCTCTATCACATCAACTATGCCGAT
GTTGTTCCAGCCTTGCATTATGGGGAGAAAAGATATAAACATGGGAAGGACCCAGCAGCCTCCCAACATT
AATGCGATGCGTAGAGGGGTCATCTTGTTCCTATAAACCAAAGGCTGGCAGCAGATGGCGTAATACCTGT
CCAGGGAAATACAGCACAGGTGAAAGATCGATGCTGTACAAAGGTAGACATCCAGAGAGGTCCGGACCAG
GCAGAACATCTCCCCATAAGCCCAGATGTCTTGGACCAGCTCAATGGCACCAAAGGGCATCACCAGCACC
GAAACCAGCAGGTCAGCAAAGGCGAGAGACACAATGAAATAGTTGGTTTTTATTTTCCTGAGCTGCCTGT
CCCTGCACACAGCCACCATCACCAGCAGGTTGCCCAAGATGGCCATCAGGATAACCACTGCAAGGAACGT
GAGCAGCACGACCTTCTCCACGGACCTGAAACCCTCGTTGGAACTCACATTAGCATCAAGTTTGTCACCG
GTGGTGCCAACTTTTTTGTACAAACTTGTGTCACCAGTGGAACCTGGAACCCAGAGCAGCAGTACCCATA
GCAGGAGTGTGTCTGTCTCCATGGTGGCGCTAGCATAACTTCGTATAAAGTATCCTATACGAAGTTATTT
GCCTTAACCCAGAAATTATCACTGTTATTCTTTAGAATGGTGCAAAGAATAACTTCGTATAATGTATGCT
ATACGAAGTTATGAATTCGATATCAAGCTTATCGATAATCAACCTCTGGATTACAAAATTTGTGAAAGAT
TGACTGGTATTCTTAACTATGTTGCTCCTTTTACGCTATGTGGATACGCTGCTTTAATGCCTTTGTATCA
TGCTATTGCTTCCCGTATGGCTTTCATTTTCTCCTCCTTGTATAAATCCTGGTTGCTGTCTCTTTATGAG
GAGTTGTGGCCCGTTGTCAGGCAACGTGGCGTGGTGTGCACTGTGTTTGCTGACGCAACCCCCACTGGTT
GGGGCATTGCCACCACCTGTCAGCTCCTTTCCGGGACTTTCGCTTTCCCCCTCCCTATTGCCACGGCGGA
ACTCATCGCCGCCTGCCTTGCCCGCTGCTGGACAGGGGCTCGGCTGTTGGGCACTGACAATTCCGTGGTG
TTGTCGGGGAAATCATCGTCCTTTCCTTGGCTGCTCGCCTATGTTGCCACCTGGATTCTGCGCGGGACGT
CCTTCTGCTACGTCCCTTCGGCCCTCAATCCAGCGGACCTTCCTTCCCGCGGCCTGCTGCCGGCTCTGCG
GCCTCTTCCGCGTCTTCGCCTTCGCCCTCAGACGAGTCGGATCTCCCTTTGGGCCGCCTCCCCGCATCGA
TACCGAGCGCTGCTCGAGAGATCTACGGGTGGCATCCCTGTGACCCCTCCCCAGTGCCTCTCCTGGCCCT
GGAAGTTGCCACTCCAGTGCCCACCAGCCTTGTCCTAATAAAATTAAGTTGCATCATTTTGTCTGACTAG
GTGTCCTTCTATAATATTATGGGGTGGAGGGGGGTGGTATGGAGCAAGGGGCAAGTTGGGAAGACAACCT
GTAGGGCCTGCGGGGTCTATTGGGAACCAAGCTGGAGTGCAGTGGCACAATCTTGGCTCACTGCAATCTC
CGCCTCCTGGGTTCAAGCGATTCTCCTGCCTCAGCCTCCCGAGTTGTTGGGATTCCAGGCATGCATGACC
AGGCTCAGCTAATTTTTGTTTTTTTGGTAGAGACGGGGTTTCACCATATTGGCCAGGCTGGTCTCCAACT
CCTAATCTCAGGTGATCTACCCACCTTGGCCTCCCAAATTGCTGGGATTACAGGCGTGAACCACTGCTCC
CTTCCCTGTCCTTCTGATTTTGTAGGTAACCACGTGCGGACCGAGCGGCCGCAGGAACCCCTAGTGATGG
AGTTGGCCACTCCCTCTCTGCGCGCTCGCTCGCTCACTGAGGCCGGGCGACCAAAGGTCGCCCGACGCCC
GGGCTTTGCCCGGGCGGCCTCAGTGAGCGAGCGAGCGCGCAGCTGCCTGCAGGGGCGCCTGATGCGGTAT
TTTCTCCTTACGCATCTGTGCGGTATTTCACACCGCATA
[95 nt withheld, positions 5430-5524]
T
[46 nt withheld, positions 5526-5571]
C
[141 nt withheld, positions 5573-5713]
CCTTTGACGTTGGAGTCCACGTTCTTT
[37 nt withheld, positions 5741-5777]
ACTCTATCTCGGGCTATTCTTTTGATTTATAAGGGATTTTGCCGATTTCGGTCTATTGGTTAAAAAATGA
GCTGATTTAACAAAAATTTAACGCGAATTTTAACAAAATATTAACGTTTACAATTTTATGGTGCACTCTC
AGTACAATCTGCTCTGATGCCGCATAGTTAAGCCAGCCCCGACACCCGCCAACACCCGCTGACGCGCCCT
GACGGGCTTGTCTGCTCCCGGCATCCGCTTACAGACAAGCTGTGACCGTCTCCGGGAGCTGCATGTGTCA
GAGGTTTTCACCGTCATCACCGAAACGCGCGAGACGAAAGGGCCTCGTGATACGCCTATTTTTATAGGTT
AATGTCATGATAATAATGGTTTCTTAGACGTCAGGTGGCACTTTTCGGGGAAATGTGCGCGGAACCCCTA
TTTGTTTATTTTTCTAAATACATTCAAATATGTATCCGCTCATGAGACAATAACCCTGATAAATGCTTCA
ATAATATTGAAAAAGGAAGAGTATGAGTATTCAACATTTCCGTGTCGCCCTTATTCCCTTTTTTGCGGCA
TTTTGCCTTCCTGTTTTTGCTCACCCAGAAACGCTGGTGAAAGTAAAAGATGCTGAAGATCAGTTGGGTG
CACGAGTGGGTTACATCGAACTGGATCTCAACAGCGGTAAGATCCTTGAGAGTTTTCGCCCCGAAGAACG
TTTTCCAATGATGAGCACTTTTAAAGTTCTGCTATGTGGCGCGGTATTATCCCGTATTGACGCCGGGCAA
GAGCAACTCGGTCGCCGCATACACTATTCTCAGAATGACTTGGTTGAGTACTCACCAGTCACAGAAAAGC
ATCTTACGGATGGCATGACAGTAAGAGAATTATGCAGTGCTGCCATAACCATGAGTGATAACACTGCGGC
CAACTTACTTCTGACAACGATCGGAGGACCGAAGGAGCTAACCGCTTTTTTGCACAACATGGGGGATCAT
GTAACTCGCCTTGATCGTTGGGAACCGGAGCTGAATGAAGCCATACCAAACGACGAGCGTGACACCACGA
TGCCTGTAGCAATGGCAACAACGTTGCGCAAACTATTAACTGGCGAACTACTTACTCTAGCTTCCCGGCA
ACAATTAATAGACTGGATGGAGGCGGATAAAGTTGCAGGACCACTTCTGCGCTCGGCCCTTCCGGCTGGC
TGGTTTATTGCTGATAAATCTGGAGCCGGTGAGCGTGGGTCTCGCGGTATCATTGCAGCACTGGGGCCAG
ATGGTAAGCCCTCCCGTATCGTAGTTATCTACACGACGGGGAGTCAGGCAACTATGGATGAACGAAATAG
ACAGATCGCTGAGATAGGTGCCTCACTGATTAAGCATTGGTAACTGTCAGACCAAGTTTACTCATATATA
CTTTAGATTGATTTAAAACTTCATTTTTAATTTAAAAGGATCTAGGTGAAGATCCTTTTTGATAATCTCA
TGACCAAAATCCCTTAACGTGAGTTTTCGTTCCACTGAGCGTCAGACCCCGTAGAAAAGATCAAAGGATC
TTCTTGAGATCCTTTTTTTCTGCGCGTAATCTGCTGCTTGCAAACAAAAAAACCACCGCTACCAGCGGTG
GTTTGTTTGCCGGATCAAGAGCTACCAACTCTTTTTCCGAAGGTAACTGGCTTCAGCAGAGCGCAGATAC
CAAATACTGTTCTTCTAGTGTAGCCGTAGTTAGGCCACCACTTCAAGAACTCTGTAGCACCGCCTACATA
CCTCGCTCTGCTAATCCTGTTACCAGTGGCTGCTGCCAGTGGCGATAAGTCGTGTCTTACCGGGTTGGAC
TCAAGACGATAGTTACCGGATAAGGCGCAGCGGTCGGGCTGAACGGGGGGTTCGTGCACACAGCCCAGCT
TGGAGCGAACGACCTACACCGAACTGAGATACCTACAGCGTGAGCTATGAGAAAGCGCCACGCTTCCCGA
AGGGAGAAAGGC
